>Addgene plasmid #89297 | pMX-IY HA-GBRPL1 | depositor full sequence | sequence record 175004 | Full sequence
CTGCATAATGAAAGACCCCACCTGTAGGTTTGGCAAGCTAGCTTAAGTAACGCCATTTTGCAAGGCATGG
AAAAATACATAACTGAGAATAGAAAAGTTCAGATCAAGGTCAGGAACAGATGGAACAGCTGAATATGGGC
CAAAGCGGATATCTGTGGTAAGCAGTTCCTGCCCCGGCTCAGGGCCAAGAACAGATGGAACAGCTGAATA
TGGGCCAAACAGGATATCTGTGGTAAGCAGTTCCTGCCCCGGCTCAGGGCCAAGAACAGATGGTCCCCAG
ATGCGGTCCAGCCCTCAGCAGTTTCTAGAGAACCATCAGATGTTTCCAGGGTGCCCCAAGGACCTGAAAT
GACCCTGTGCCTTATTTGAACTAACCAATCAGTTCGCTTCTCGCTTCTGTTCGCGCGCTTCTGCTCCCCG
AGCTCAATAAAAGAGCCCACAACCCCTCACTCGGGGCGCCAGTCCTCCGATTGACTGAGTCGCCCGGGTA
CCCGTGTATCCAATAAACCCTCTTGCAGTTGCATCCGACTTGTGGTCTCGCTGTTCCTTGGGAGGGTCTC
CTCTGAGTGATTGACTACCCGTCAGCGGGGGTCTTTCATTTGGGGGCTCGTCCGGGATCGGGAGACCCCT
GCCCAGGGACCACCGACCCACCACCGGGAGGTAAGCTGGCCAGCAACTTATCTGTGTCTGTCCGATTGTC
TAGTGTCTATGACTGATTTTATGCGCCTGCGTCGGTACTAGTTAGCTAACTAGCTCTGTATCTGGCGGAC
CCGTGGTGGAACTGACGAGTTCGGAACACCCGGCCGCAACCCTGGGAGACGTCCCAGGGATCTCGGGGGC
CGTTTTTGTGGCCCGACCTGAGTCCAAAAATCCCGATCGTTTTGGACTCTTTGGTGCACCCCCCTTAGAG
GAGGGATATGTGGTTCTGGTAGGAGACGAGAACCTAAAACAGTTCCCGCCTCCGTCTGAATTTTTGCTTT
CGGTTTGGGACCGAAGCCGCGCCGCGCGTCTTGTCTGCTGCAGCATCGTTCTGTGTTGTCTCTGTCTGAC
TGTGTTTCTGTATTTGTCTGAAAATATGGGCCCGGGCCAGACTGTTACCACTCCCTTAAGTTTGACCTTA
GGTCACTGGAAAGATGTCGAGCGGATCGCTCACAACCAGTCGGTAGATGTCAAGAAGAGACGTTGGGTTA
CCTTCTGCTCTGCAGAATGGCCAACCTTTAACGTCGGATGGCCGCGAGACGGCACCTTTAACCGAGACCT
CATCACCCAGGTTAAGATCAAGGTCTTTTCACCTGGCCCGCATGGACACCCAGACCAGGTCCCCTACATC
GTGACCTGGGAAGCCTTGGCTTTTGACCCCCCTCCCTGGGTCAAGCCCTTTGTACACCCTAAGCCTCCGC
CTCCTCTTCCTCCATCCGCCCCGTCTCTCCCCCTTGAACCTCCTCGTTCGACCCCGCCTCGATCCTCCCT
TTATCCAGCCCTCACTCCTTCTCTAGGCGCCCCCATATGGCCATATGAGATCTTATATGGGGCACCCCCG
CCCCTTGTAAACTTCCCTGACCCTGACATGACAAGAGTTACTAACAGCCCCTCTCTCCAAGCTCACTTAC
AGGCTCTCTACTTAGTCCAGCACGAAGTCTGGAGACCTCTGGCGGCAGCCTACCAAGAACAACTGGACCG
ACCGGTGGTACCTCACCCTTACCGAGTCGGCGACACAGTGTGGGTCCGCCGACACCAGACTAAGAACCTA
GAACCTCGCTGGAAAGGACCTTACACAGTCCTGCTGACCACCCCCACCGCCCTCAAAGTAGACGGCATCG
CAGCTTGGATACACGCCGCCCACGTGAAGGCTGCCGACCCCGGGGGTGGACCATCCTCTAGACTGCCGGA
TCTAGCTAGTTAATTAAGGATCCCAGTGTGGTGGTACGGGGATCCACCATGTACCCATACGATGTTCCAG
ATTACGCTAAGTTCCAGTACAAGGAGGACCATCCCTTTGAGTATCGGAAAAAGGAAGGAGAAAAGATCCG
GAAGAAATATCCGGACAGGGTCCCCGTGATTGTAGAGAAGGCTCCAAAAGCCAGGGTGCCTGATCTGGAC
AAGAGGAAGTACCTAGTGCCCTCTGACCTTACTGTTGGCCAGTTCTACTTCTTAATCCGGAAGAGAATCC
ACCTGAGACCTGAGGACGCCTTATTCTTCTTTGTCAACAACACCATCCCTCCCACCAGTGCTACCATGGG
CCAACTGTATGAGGACAATCATGAGGAAGACTATTTTCTGTATGTGGCCTACAGTGATGAGAGTGTCTAT
GGGAAATGAACTCGAGGGCCGGCGCGCCGCGGCCGCTACGTAAATTCCGCCCCTCTCCCTCCCCCCCCCC
TAACGTTACTGGCCGAAGCCGCTTGGAATAAGGCCGGTGTGCGTTTGTCTATATGTTATTTTCCACCATA
TTGCCGTCTTTTGGCAATGTGAGGGCCCGGAAACCTGGCCCTGTCTTCTTGACGAGCATTCCTAGGGGTC
TTTCCCCTCTCGCCAAAGGAATGCAAGGTCTGTTGAATGTCGTGAAGGAAGCAGTTCCTCTGGAAGCTTC
TTGAAGACAAACAACGTCTGTAGCGACCCTTTGCAGGCAGCGGAACCCCCCACCTGGCGACAGGTGCCTC
TGCGGCCAAAAGCCACGTGTATAAGATACACCTGCAAAGGCGGCACAACCCCAGTGCCACGTTGTGAGTT
GGATAGTTGTGGAAAGAGTCAAATGGCTCTCCTCAAGCGTATTCAACAAGGGGCTGAAGGATGCCCAGAA
GGTACCCCATTGTATGGGATCTGATCTGGGGCCTCGGTGCACATGCTTTACATGTGTTTAGTCGAGGTTA
AAAAACGTCTAGGCCCCCCGAACCACGGGGACGTGGTTTTCCTTTGAAAAACACGATGATAAGCTTGCCA
CAACCATGGTGAGCAAGGGCGAGGAGCTGTTCACCGGGGTGGTGCCCATCCTGGTCGAGCTGGACGGCGA
CGTAAACGGCCACAAGTTCAGCGTGTCCGGCGAGGGCGAGGGCGATGCCACCTACGGCAAGCTGACCCTG
AAGTTCATCTGCACCACCGGCAAGCTGCCCGTGCCCTGGCCCACCCTCGTGACCACCTTCGGCTACGGCC
TGCAGTGCTTCGCCCGCTACCCCGACCACATGAAGCAGCACGACTTCTTCAAGTCCGCCATGCCCGAAGG
CTACGTCCAGGAGCGCACCATCTTCTTCAAGGACGACGGCAACTACAAGACCCGCGCCGAGGTGAAGTTC
GAGGGCGACACCCTGGTGAACCGCATCGAGCTGAAGGGCATCGACTTCAAGGAGGACGGCAACATCCTGG
GGCACAAGCTGGAGTACAACTACAACAGCCACAACGTCTATATCATGGCCGACAAGCAGAAGAACGGCAT
CAAGGTGAACTTCAAGATCCGCCACAACATCGAGGACGGCAGCGTGCAGCTCGCCGACCACTACCAGCAG
AACACCCCCATCGGCGACGGCCCCGTGCTGCTGCCCGACAACCACTACCTGAGCTACCAGTCCGCCCTGA
GCAAAGACCCCAACGAGAAGCGCGATCACATGGTCCTGCTGGAGTTCGTGACCGCCGCCGGGATCACTCT
CGGCATGGACGAGCTGTACAAGTAAAGCGGCCCAGCCACAGTGGTCGACGATAAAATAAAAGATTTTATT
TAGTCTCCAGAAAAAGGGGGGAATGAAAGACCCCACCTGTAGGTTTGGCAAGCTAGCTTAAGTAACGCCA
TTTTGGAAGGCATGGAAAAATACATAACTGAGAATAGAGAAGTTCAGATCAAGGTCAGGAACAGATGGAA
CAGCTGAATATGGGCCAAACAGGATATCTGTGGTAAGCAGTTCCTGCCCCGGCTCAGGGCCAAGAACAGA
TGGAACAGCTGAATATGGGCCAAACAGGATATCTGTGGTAAGCAGTTCCTGCCCCGGCTCAGGGCCAAGA
ACAGATGGTCCCCAGATGCGGTCCAGCCCTCAGCAGTTTCTAGAGAACCATCAGATGTTTCCAGGGTGCC
CCAAGGACCTGAAATGACCCTGTGCCTTATTTGAACTAACCAATCAGTTCGCTTCTCGCTTCTGTTCGCG
CGCTTCTGCTCCCCGAGCTCAATAAAAGAGCCCACAACCCCTCACTCGGGGCGCCAGTCCTCCGATTGAC
TGAGTCGCCCGGGTACCCGTGTATCCAATAAACCCTCTTGCAGTTGCATCCGACTTGTGGTCTCGCTGTT
CCTTGGGAGGGTCTCCTCTGAGTGATTGACTACCCGTCAGCGGGGGTCTTTCATTCTGCATTAATGAATC
GGCCAACGCGCGGGGAGAGGCGGTTTGCGTATTGGGCGCTCTTCCGCTTCCTCGCTCACTGACTCGCTGC
GCTCGGTCGTTCGGCTGCGGCGAGCGGTATCAGCTCACTCAAAGGCGGTAATACGGTTATCCACAGAATC
AGGGGATAACGCAGGAAAGAACATGTGAGCAAAAGGCCAGCAAAAGGCCAGGAACCGTAAAAAGGCCGCG
TTGCTGGCGTTTTTCCATAGGCTCCGCCCCCCTGACGAGCATCACAAAAATCGACGCTCAAGTCAGAGGT
GGCGAAACCCGACAGGACTATAAAGATACCAGGCGTTTCCCCCTGGAAGCTCCCTCGTGCGCTCTCCTGT
TCCGACCCTGCCGCTTACCGGATACCTGTCCGCCTTTCTCCCTTCGGGAAGCGTGGCGCTTTCTCATAGC
TCACGCTGTAGGTATCTCAGTTCGGTGTAGGTCGTTCGCTCCAAGCTGGGCTGTGTGCACGAACCCCCCG
TTCAGCCCGACCGCTGCGCCTTATCCGGTAACTATCGTCTTGAGTCCAACCCGGTAAGACACGACTTATC
GCCACTGGCAGCAGCCACTGGTAACAGGATTAGCAGAGCGAGGTATGTAGGCGGTGCTACAGAGTTCTTG
AAGTGGTGGCCTAACTACGGCTACACTAGAAGGACAGTATTTGGTATCTGCGCTCTGCTGAAGCCAGTTA
CCTTCGGAAAAAGAGTTGGTAGCTCTTGATCCGGCAAACAAACCACCGCTGGTAGCGGTGGTTTTTTTGT
TTGCAAGCAGCAGATTACGCGCAGAAAAAAAGGATCTCAAGAAGATCCTTTGATCTTTTCTACGGGGTCT
GACGCTCAGTGGAACGAAAACTCACGTTAAGGGATTTTGGTCATGAGATTATCAAAAAGGATCTTCACCT
AGATCCTTTTGCGGCCGGCCGCAAATCAATCTAAAGTATATATGAGTAAACTTGGTCTGACAGTTACCAA
TGCTTAATCAGTGAGGCACCTATCTCAGCGATCTGTCTATTTCGTTCATCCATAGTTGCCTGACTCCCCG
TCGTGTAGATAACTACGATACGGGAGGGCTTACCATCTGGCCCCAGTGCTGCAATGATACCGCGAGACCC
ACGCTCACCGGCTCCAGATTTATCAGCAATAAACCAGCCAGCCGGAAGGGCCGAGCGCAGAAGTGGTCCT
GCAACTTTATCCGCCTCCATCCAGTCTATTAATTGTTGCCGGGAAGCTAGAGTAAGTAGTTCGCCAGTTA
ATAGTTTGCGCAACGTTGTTGCCATTGCTACAGGCATCGTGGTGTCACGCTCGTCGTTTGGTATGGCTTC
ATTCAGCTCCGGTTCCCAACGATCAAGGCGAGTTACATGATCCCCCATGTTGTGCAAAAAAGCGGTTAGC
TCCTTCGGTCCTCCGATCGTTGTCAGAAGTAAGTTGGCCGCAGTGTTATCACTCATGGTTATGGCAGCAC
TGCATAATTCTCTTACTGTCATGCCATCCGTAAGATGCTTTTCTGTGACTGGTGAGTACTCAACCAAGTC
ATTCTGAGAATAGTGTATGCGGCGACCGAGTTGCTCTTGCCCGGCGTCAACACGGGATAATACCGCGCCA
CATAGCAGAACTTTAAAAGTGCTCATCATTGGAAAACGTTCTTCGGGGCGAAAACTCTCAAGGATCTTAC
CGCTGTTGAGATCCAGTTCGATGTAACCCACTCGTGCACCCAACTGATCTTCAGCATCTTTTACTTTCAC
CAGCGTTTCTGGGTGAGCAAAAACAGGAAGGCAAAATGCCGCAAAAAAGGGAATAAGGGCGACACGGAAA
TGTTGAATACTCATACTCTTCCTTTTTCAATATTATTGAAGCATTTATCAGGGTTATTGTCTCATGAGCG
GATACATATTTGAATGTATTTAGAAAAATAAACAAATAGGGGTTCCGCGCACATTTC
Features (pLannotate 1.2.2; 14 found; start..end, strand, type, name):
      7..600     +  LTR            LTR: long terminal repeat from Moloney murine leukemia virus
    663..1020    +  misc_feature   MMLV Ψ: packaging signal of Moloney murine leukemia virus (MMLV)
   1085..1501    +  CDS            gag (truncated): truncated Moloney murine leukemia virus (MMLV) gag gene lacking the start codon
   1511..1885    +  misc_feature   pol region: Moloney murine leukemia virus (MMLV) pol region containing the splice acceptor site
   1942..1968    +  CDS            3xHA (fragment): three tandem HA epitope tags
   1969..2316    +  CDS            GABARAPL1: GBRL1_HUMAN - Also known as GEC1. Experimental evidence at protein level: Swiss-Prot protein existence level 1. Ubiquitin-like modifier that increases cell-surface expression of kappa-type opioid receptor through facilitating anterograde intracellular trafficking of the receptor (PubMed:16431922). Involved in formation of autophagosomal vacuoles (PubMed:20404487). While LC3s are involved in elongation of the phagophore membrane, the GABARAP/GATE-16 subfamily is essential for a later stage in autophagosome maturation (PubMed:20404487). Through its interaction with the reticulophagy receptor TEX
   2360..2932    +  misc_feature   IRES: internal ribosome entry site (IRES) of the encephalomyocarditis virus (EMCV)
   2946..3665    +  CDS            EYFP: enhanced YFP mammalian codon-optimized
   3732..3853    +  LTR            3' LTR (ΔU3) (fragment): self-inactivating 3' long terminal repeat (LTR) from Moloney murine leukemia virus
   3854..4323    +  LTR            LTR: long terminal repeat from Moloney murine leukemia virus
   4326..4379    -  CDS            lacI (fragment): lac repressor; lacI; The lac repressor binds to the lac operator to inhibit transcription in E. coli. This inhibition can be relieved by adding lactose or isopropyl-β-D-thiogalactopyranoside (IPTG).
   4562..5150    -  rep_origin     ori: high-copy-number ColE1/pMB1/pBR322/pUC origin of replication
   5314..6174    -  CDS            AmpR: β-lactamase; bla; confers resistance to ampicillin, carbenicillin, and related antibiotics
   6175..6279    -  promoter       AmpR promoter: bla
