[The description below was written by a language model from this plasmid's Addgene catalogue record and pLannotate feature annotations shown in this document.]
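Description:
pMX-IY HA-GBRPL1 is a Moloney murine leukemia virus-based retroviral expression plasmid built on the pMX backbone, designed to express human GABARAPL1 (also called GEC1 or ATG8L), a mammalian Atg8-family ubiquitin-like protein, carrying an N-terminal HA epitope tag. In bacteria the roughly 6.3 kb plasmid is maintained through a high-copy ColE1/pUC-type origin and selected with ampicillin via the β-lactamase gene and its own promoter. A short lacI fragment annotated next to the origin appears to be a backbone remnant with no functional role.

The retroviral cassette is flanked by MMLV long terminal repeats. No separate internal promoter is annotated, so expression presumably comes from the 5′ LTR. Downstream of that LTR lie the Ψ packaging signal, a truncated gag segment lacking its start codon, and a pol region carrying the splice acceptor; together these allow the transcript to be packaged into virions when viral proteins are supplied in trans. The HA tag is annotated as only a 27-nucleotide fragment of a 3xHA feature, consistent with a single HA epitope, and it directly abuts the GABARAPL1 coding sequence. An EMCV IRES then drives translation of EYFP from the same transcript, so YFP fluorescence marks transduced cells and serves as the selectable marker instead of a drug resistance gene. The 3′ LTR is annotated in two adjoining pieces, one matching a ΔU3 fragment, but the record does not describe the vector as self-inactivating.

The construct is intended for stable retroviral expression of HA-GABARAPL1 in mammalian cells. The associated study examined LC3/GABARAP family function in autophagosome formation and autophagosome-lysosome fusion during PINK1/Parkin mitophagy and starvation.
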