Addgene plasmid #89297: pMX-IY HA-GBRPL1
Purpose: For expression of the mammalian Atg8 protein GABARAPL1 tagged with HA
Depositing lab: Michael Lazarou. Depositing organization: Monash University. Publication: Atg8 family LC3/GABARAP proteins are crucial for autophagosome-lysosome fusion but not autophagosome formation during PINK1/Parkin mitophagy and starvation. Nguyen TN, Padman BS, Usher J, Oorschot V, Ramm G, Lazarou M. J Cell Biol. 2016 Dec 19;215(6):857-874. Epub 2016 Nov 18. 10.1083/jcb.201607039 PubMed 27864321.
Backbone
  Vector backbone: pMX
  Vector type: Mammalian Expression, Retroviral
  Selectable markers: IRES-YFP
Growth in bacteria
  Bacterial resistance: Ampicillin, 100 μg/mL
  Growth temperature: 37°C
  Growth strain: NEB Stable
  Copy number: High Copy
Gene/Insert
  Gene/Insert name: GABARAPL1 (alt names: GEC-1; ATG8L)
  Species: H. sapiens (human)
  Entrez Gene: GABARAPL1 (a.k.a. APG8-LIKE, APG8L, ATG8, ATG8B, ATG8L, GEC1)
  Tag / fusion protein: HA (N terminal on insert); IRES-YFP (C terminal on backbone)
  Cloning method: Gibson Cloning
  Sequencing primers: 5′ pBMN 5'
Terms and licenses: Academic/Nonprofit Terms; Industry Terms: Not Available to Industry
How to cite: pMX-IY HA-GBRPL1 was a gift from Michael Lazarou (Addgene plasmid # 89297 ; http://n2t.net/addgene:89297 ; RRID:Addgene_89297)
