>Addgene plasmid #89297 | pMX-IY HA-GBRPL1 | addgene partial sequence | sequence record 175002 | Addgene Partial NGS Result
CCCGAAAAGTGCCACCTGCATAATGAAAGACCCCACCTGTAGGTTTGGCAAGCTAGCTTAAGTAACGCCA
TTTTGCAAGGCATGGAAAAATACATAACTGAGAATAGAAAAGTTCAGATCAAGGTCAGGAACAGATGGAA
CAGCTGAATATGGGCCAAACAGGATATCTGTGGTAAGCAGTTCCTGCCCCGGCTCAGGGCCAAGAACAGA
TGGAACAGCTGAATATGGGCCAAACAGGATATCTGTGGTAAGCAGTTCCTGCCCCGGCTCAGGGCCAAGA
ACAGATGGTCCCCAGATGCGGTCCAGCCCTCAGCAGTTTCTAGAGAACCATCAGATGTTTCCAGGGTGCC
CCAAGGACCTGAAATGACCCTGTGCCTTATTTGAACTAACCAATCAGTTCGCTTCTCGCTTCTGTTCGCG
CGCTTCTGCTCCCCGAGCTCAATAAAAGAGCCCACAACCCCTCACTCGGCGCGCCAGTCCTCCGATTGAC
TGAGTCGCCCGGGTACCCGTGTATCCAATAAACCCTCTTGCAGTTGCATCCGACTTGTGGTCTCGCTGTT
CCTTGGGAGGGTCTCCTCTGAGTGATTGACTACCCGTCAGCGGGGGTCTTTCATTTGGGGGCTCGTCCGG
GATCGGGAGACCCCTGCCCAGGGACCACCGACCCACCACCGGGAGGTAAGCTGGCCAGCAACTTATCTGT
GTCTGTCCGATTGTCTAGTGTCTATGACTGATTTTATGCGCCTGCGTCGGTACTAGTTAGCTAACTAGCT
CTGTATCTGGCGGACCCGTGGTGGAACTGACGAGTTCGGAACACCCGGCCGCAACCCTGGGAGACGTCCC
AGGGACTTCGGGGGCCGTTTTTGTGGCCCGACCTGAGTCCAAAAATCCCGATCGTTTTGGACTCTTTGGT
GCACCCCCCTAATAGGAGGGATATGTGGTTCTGGTAGGAGACGAGAACCTAAAACAGTTCCCGCCTCCGT
CTGAATTTTTGCTTTCGGTTTGGGACCGAAGCCGCGCCGCGCGTCTTGTCTGCTGCAGCATCGTTCTGTG
TTGTCTCTGTCTGACTGTGTTTCTGTATTTGTCTGAAAATTAGGGCCAGACTGTTACCACTCCCTTAAGT
TTGACCTTAGGTCACTGGAAAGATGTCGAGCGGATCGCTCACAACCAGTCGGTAGATGTCAAGAAGAGAC
GTTGGGTTACCTTCTGCTCTGCAGAATGGCCAACCTTTAACGTCGGATGGCCGCGAGACGGCACCTTTAA
CCGAGACCTCATCACCCAGGTTAAGATCAAGGTCTTTTCACCTGGCCCGCATGGACACCCAGACCAGGTC
CCCTACATCGTGACCTGGGAAGCCTTGGCTTTTGACCCCCCTCCCTGGGTCAAGCCCTTTGTACACCCTA
AGCCTCCGCCTCCTCTTCCTCCATCCGCCCCGTCTCTCCCCCTTGAACCTCCTCGTTCGACCCCGCCTCG
ATCCTCCCTTTATCCAGCCCTCACTCCTTCTCTAGGCGCCCCCATATGGCCATATGAGATCTTATATGGG
GCACCCCCGCCCCTTGTAAACTTCCCTGACCCTGACATGACAAGAGTTACTAACAGCCCCTCTCTCCAAG
CTCACTTACAGGCTCTCTACTTAGTCCAGCACGAAGTCTGGAGACCTCTGGCGGCAGCCTACCAAGAACA
ACTGGACCGACCGGTGGTACCTCACCCTTACCGAGTCGGCGACACAGTGTGGGTCCGCCGACACCAGACT
AAGAACCTAGAACCTCGCTGGAAAGGACCTTACACAGTCCTGCTGACCACCCCCACCGCCCTCAAAGTAG
ACGGCATCGCAGCTTGGATACACGCCGCCCACGTGAAGGCTGCCGACCCCGGGGGTGGACCATCCTCTAG
ACTGCCGGATCTAGCTAGTTAATTAAGGATCCCAGTGTGGTGGTACGGGGATCCACCATGTACCCATACG
ATGTTCCAGATTACGCTAAGTTCCAGTACAAGGAGGACCATCCCTTTGAGTATCGGAAAAAGGAAGGAGA
AAAGATCCGGAAGAAATATCCGGACAGGGTCCCCGTGATTGTAGAGAAGGCTCCAAAAGCCAGGGTGCCT
GATCTGGACAAGAGGAAGTACCTAGTGCCCTCTGACCTTACTGTTGGCCAGTTCTACTTCTTAATCCGGA
AGAGAATCCACCTGAGACCTGAGGACGCCTTATTCTTCTTTGTCAACAACACCATCCCTCCCACCAGTGC
TACCATGGGCCAACTGTATGAGGACAATCATGAGGAAGACTATTTTCTGTATGTGGCCTACAGTGATGAG
AGTGTCTATGGGAAATGACTCGAGGGCCGGCGCGCCGCGGCCGCTACGTAAATTCCGCCCC
