>Addgene plasmid #89297 | pMX-IY HA-GBRPL1 | addgene partial sequence | sequence record 175003 | Addgene Partial NGS Result
CCCCCCCCCCTAACGTTACTGGCCGAAGCCGCTTGGAATAAGGCCGGTGTGCGTTTGTCTATATGTTATT
TTCCACCATATTGCCGTCTTTTGGCAATGTGAGGGCCCGGAAACCTGGCCCTGTCTTCTTGACGAGCATT
CCTAGGGGTCTTTCCCCTCTCGCCAAAGGAATGCAAGGTCTGTTGAATGTCGTGAAGGAAGCAGTTCCTC
TGGAAGCTTCTTGAAGACAAACAACGTCTGTAGCGACCCTTTGCAGGCAGCGGAACCCCCCACCTGGCGA
CAGGTGCCTCTGCGGCCAAAAGCCACGTGTATAAGATACACCTGCAAAGGCGGCACAACCCCAGTGCCAC
GTTGTGAGTTGGATAGTTGTGGAAAGAGTCAAATGGCTCTCCTCAAGCGTATTCAACAAGGGGCTGAAGG
ATGCCCAGAAGGTACCCCATTGTATGGGATCTGATCTGGGGCCTCGGTGCACATGCTTTACATGTGTTTA
GTCGAGGTTAAAAAAACGTCTAGGCCCCCCGAACCACGGGGACGTGGTTTTCCTTTGAAAAACACGATGA
TAATATGGCCACAACCATGGTGAGCAAGGGCGAGGAGCTGTTCACCGGGGTGGTGCCCATCCTGGTCGAG
CTGGACGGCGACGTAAACGGCCACAAGTTCAGCGTGTCCGGCGAGGGCGAGGGCGATGCCACCTACGGCA
AGCTGACCCTGAAGTTCATCTGCACCACCGGCAAGCTGCCCGTGCCCTGGCCCACCCTCGTGACCACCTT
CGGCTACGGCCTGCAGTGCTTCGCCCGCTACCCCGACCACATGAAGCAGCACGACTTCTTCAAGTCCGCC
ATGCCCGAAGGCTACGTCCAGGAGCGCACCATCTTCTTCAAGGACGACGGCAACTACAAGACCCGCGCCG
AGGTGAAGTTCGAGGGCGACACCCTGGTGAACCGCATCGAGCTGAAGGGCATCGACTTCAAGGAGGACGG
CAACATCCTGGGGCACAAGCTGGAGTACAACTACAACAGCCACAACGTCTATATCATGGCCGACAAGCAG
AAGAACGGCATCAAGGTGAACTTCAAGATCCGCCACAACATCGAGGACGGCAGCGTGCAGCTCGCCGACC
ACTACCAGCAGAACACCCCCATCGGCGACGGCCCCGTGCTGCTGCCCGACAACCACTACCTGAGCTACCA
GTCCGCCCTGAGCAAAGACCCCAACGAGAAGCGCGATCACATGGTCCTGCTGGAGTTCGTGACCGCCGCC
GGGATCACTCTCGGCATGGACGAGCTGTACAAGTAAGTCGACGATAAAATAAAAGATTTTATTTAGTCTC
CAGAAAAAGGGGGGAATGAAAGACCCCACCTGTAGGTTTGGCAAGCTAGCTTAAGTAACGCCATTTTGCA
AGGCATGGAAAAATACATAACTGAGAATAGAGAAGTTCAGATCAAGGTCAGGAACAGATGGAACAGCTGA
ATATGGGCCAAACAGGATATCTGTGGTAAGCAGTTCCTGCCCCGGCTCAGGGCCAAGAACAGATGGAACA
GCTGAATATGGGCCAAACAGGATATCTGTGGTAAGCAGTTCCTGCCCCGGCTCAGGGCCAAGAACAGATG
GTCCCCAGATGCGGTCCAGCCCTCAGCAGTTTCTAGAGAACCATCAGATGTTTCCAGGGTGCCCCAAGGA
CCTGAAATGACCCTGTGCCTTATTTGAACTAACCAATCAGTTCGCTTCTCGCTTCTGTTCGCGCGCTTCT
GCTCCCCGAGCTCAATAAAAGAGCCCACAACCCCTCACTCGGGGCGCCAGTCCTCCGATTGACTGAGTCG
CCCGGGTACCCGTGTATCCAATAAACCCTCTTGCAGTTGCATCCGACTTGTGGTCTCGCTGTTCCTTGGG
AGGGTCTCCTCTGAGTGATTGACTACCCGTCAGCGGGGGTCTTTCACATGCAGCATGTATCAAA
